>Addgene plasmid #27099 | pEF5B-FRT-GFP-αTAT1 | addgene full sequence | sequence record 342068 | Addgene NGS Result
GACGGATCGGGAGATCTCCCGATCCCCTATGGTGCACTCTCAGTACAATCTGCTCTGATGCCGCATAGTT
AAGCCAGTATCTGCTCCCTGCTTGTGTGTTGGAGGTCGCTGAGTAGTGCGCGAGCAAAATTTAAGCTACA
ACAAGGCAAGGCTTGACCGACAATTGCATGAAGAATCTGCTTAGGGTTAGGCGTTTTGCGCTGCTTCGCG
ATGTACGGGCCAGATATACGCGTTGACATTGATTATTGACTAGGCTTTTGCAAAAAGCTTTGCAAAGATG
GATAAAGTTTTAAACAGAGAGGAATCTTTGCAGCTAATGGACCTTCTAGGTCTTGAAAGGAGTGGGAATT
GGCTCCGGTGCCCGTCAGTGGGCAGAGCGCACATCGCCCACAGTCCCCGAGAAGTTGGGGGGAGGGGTCG
GCAATTGAACCGGTGCCTAGAGAAGGTGGCGCGGGGTAAACTGGGAAAGTGATGTCGTGTACTGGCTCCG
CCTTTTTCCCGAGGGTGGGGGAGAACCGTATATAAGTGCAGTAGTCGCCGTGAACGTTCTTTTTCGCAAC
GGGTTTGCCGCCAGAACACAGGTAAGTGCCGTGTGTGGTTCCCGCGGGCCTGGCCTCTTTACGGGTTATG
GCCCTTGCGTGCCTTGAATTACTTCCACCTGGCTGCAGTACGTGATTCTTGATCCCGAGCTTCGGGTTGG
AAGTGGGTGGGAGAGTTCGAGGCCTTGCGCTTAAGGAGCCCCTTCGCCTCGTGCTTGAGTTGAGGCCTGG
CCTGGGCGCTGGGGCCGCCGCGTGCGAATCTGGTGGCACCTTCGCGCCTGTCTCGCTGCTTTCGATAAGT
CTCTAGCCATTTAAAATTTTTGATGACCTGCTGCGACGCTTTTTTTCTGGCAAGATAGTCTTGTAAATGC
GGGCCAAGATCTGCACACTGGTATTTCGGTTTTTGGGGCCGCGGGCGGCGACGGGGCCCGTGCGTCCCAG
CGCACATGTTCGGCGAGGCGGGGCCTGCGAGCGCGGCCACCGAGAATCGGACGGGGGTAGTCTCAAGCTG
GCCGGCCTGCTCTGGTGCCTGGCCTCGCGCCGCCGTGTATCGCCCCGCCCTGGGCGGCAAGGCTGGCCCG
GTCGGCACCAGTTGCGTGAGCGGAAAGATGGCCGCTTCCCGGCCCTGCTGCAGGGAGCTCAAAATGGAGG
ACGCGGCGCTCGGGAGAGCGGGCGGGTGAGTCACCCACACAAAGGAAAAGGGCCTTTCCGTCCTCAGCCG
TCGCTTCATGTGACTCCACGGAGTACCGGGCGCCGTCCAGGCACCTCGATTAGTTCTCGAGCTTTTGGAG
TACGTCGTCTTTAGGTTGGGGGGAGGGGTTTTATGCGATGGAGTTTCCCCACACTGAGTGGGTGGAGACT
GAAGTTAGGCCAGCTTGGCACTTGATGTAATTCTCCTTGGAATTTGCCCTTTTTGAGTTTGGATCTTGGT
TCATTCTCAAGCCTCAGACAGTGGTTCAAAGTTTTTTTCTTCCATTTCAGGTGTCGTGAGGAATTAGCTT
GGTACTAATACGACTCACTATAGGGAGACCCAAGCTGGCTAGGTAAGCTTGGTACCATGGTGAGCAAGGG
CGAGGAGCTGTTCACCGGGGTGGTGCCCATCCTGGTCGAGCTGGACGGCGACGTAAACGGCCACAAGTTC
AGCGTGTCCGGCGAGGGCGAGGGCGATGCCACCTACGGCAAGCTGACCCTGAAGTTCATCTGCACCACCG
GCAAGCTGCCCGTGCCCTGGCCCACCCTCGTGACCACCCTGACCTACGGCGTGCAGTGCTTCAGCCGCTA
CCCCGACCACATGAAGCAGCACGACTTCTTCAAGTCCGCCATGCCCGAAGGCTACGTCCAGGAGCGCACC
ATCTTCTTCAAGGACGACGGCAACTACAAGACCCGCGCCGAGGTGAAGTTCGAGGGCGACACCCTGGTGA
ACCGCATCGAGCTGAAGGGCATCGACTTCAAGGAGGACGGCAACATCCTGGGGCACAAGCTGGAGTACAA
CTACAACAGCCACAACGTCTATATCATGGCCGACAAGCAGAAGAACGGCATCAAGGTGAACTTCAAGATC
CGCCACAACATCGAGGACGGCAGCGTGCAGCTCGCCGACCACTACCAGCAGAACACCCCCATCGGCGACG
GCCCCGTGCTGCTGCCCGACAACCACTACCTGAGCACCCAGTCCGCCCTGAGCAAAGACCCCAACGAGAA
GCGCGATCACATGGTCCTGCTGGAGTTCGTGACCGCCGCCGGGATCACTCTCGGCATGGACGAGCTGTAC
AAGGGCGGGGGCGGGGAGAATCTTTATTTTCAGGGCGGCGGGGGCGGGAAAGAAACCGCTGCTGCTAAAT
TCGAACGCCAGCACATGGACAGCGGACTAGTCCAGTGTGGTGGAATTCTGCAGATATCAACAAGTTTGTA
CAAAAAAGTTGATGAGTTCCCGTTCGATGTGGACGCGCTGTTCCCGGAGCGGATCACGGTGCTGGACCAG
CACCTGAGGCCCCCAGCCCGCCGACCCGGAACCACAACGCCGGCCCGTGTTGATCTACAGCAGCAAATTA
TGACCATTATAGATGAACTGGGCAAGGCTTCTGCCAAGGCCCAGAATCTTTCCGCTCCTATCACTAGTGC
ATCAAGGATGCAGAGTAACCGCCATGTTGTTTATATTCTCAAAGACAGTTCAGCCCGACCGGCTGGAAAA
GGAGCCATTATTGGTTTCATCAAAGTTGGATACAAGAAGCTCTTTGTACTGGATGATCGTGAGGCTCATA
ATGAGGTAGAACCACTTTGCATCCTGGACTTTTACATCCATGAGTCTGTGCAACGCCATGGCCATGGGCG
AGAACTCTTCCAGTATATGTTGCAGAAGGAGCGAGTGGAACCGCACCAACTGGCAATTGACCGACCCTCA
CAGAAGCTGCTGAAATTCCTGAATAAGCACTACAATCTGGAGACCACAGTCCCACAGGTGAACAACTTTG
TGATCTTTGAAGGCTTCTTTGCCCATCAACATCGGCCCCCTGCTCCCTCTCTGAGGGCAACTCGACACTC
TCGTGCTGCTGCAGTCGATCCCACGCCCGCTGCTCCAGCAAGGAAGCTGCCACCCAAGAGAGCAGAGGGA
GACATCAAGCCATACTCCTCTAGTGACCGAGAATTTCTGAAGGTAGCTGTGGAGCCTCCTTGGCCCCTAA
ACAGGGCCCCTCGCCGCGCCACACCTCCAGCCCACCCACCCCCCCGCTCCAGCAGCCTGGGAAACTCACC
AGAACGAGGTCCCCTCCGCCCCTTTGTGCCAGAGCAGGAGCTGCTGCGTTCCTTGCGCCTCTGCCCCCCA
CACCCTACCGCCCGCCTTCTGTTGGCTGCTGACCCTGGGGGCAGCCCAGCTCAACGTCGTCGCACCAGCT
CCCTTCCCCGCTCTGAGGAGAGTCGATACTAACAACTTTCTTGTACAAAGTGGTTGATATCCAGCACAGT
GGCGGCCGCTCGAGTCTAGAGGGCCCGCGGTTCGAAGGTAAGCCTATCCCTAACCCTCTCCTCGGTCTCG
ATTCTACGCGTACCGGTTAGTAATGAGTTTAAACCCGCTGATCAGCCTCGACTGTGCCTTCTAGTTGCCA
GCCATCTGTTGTTTGCCCCTCCCCCGTGCCTTCCTTGACCCTGGAAGGTGCCACTCCCACTGTCCTTTCC
TAATAAAATGAGGAAATTGCATCGCATTGTCTGAGTAGGTGTCATTCTATTCTGGGGGGTGGGGTGGGGC
AGGACAGCAAGGGGGAGGATTGGGAAGACAATAGCAGGCATGCTGGGGATGCGGTGGGCTCTATGGCTTC
TGAGGCGGAAAGAACCAGCTGGGGCTCTAGGGGGTATCCCC
[124 nt withheld, positions 3892-4015]
C
[91 nt withheld, positions 4017-4107]
AGGGTGATGGTTCACGTACCTAGAAGTTCCTATTCCGAAGTTCCTATTCTCTAGAAAGTATAGGAACTTC
CTTGGCCGCCAAGCCTTTGTCTCAAGAAGAATCCACCCTCATTGAAAGAGCAACGGCTACAATCAACAGC
ATCCCCATCTCTGAAGACTACAGCGTCGCCAGCGCAGCTCTCTCTAGCGACGGCCGCATCTTCACTGGTG
TCAATGTATATCATTTTACTGGGGGACCTTGTGCAGAACTCGTGGTGCTGGGCACTGCTGCTGCTGCGGC
AGCTGGCAACCTGACTTGTATCGTCGCGATCGGAAATGAGAACAGGGGCATCTTGAGCCCCTGCGGACGG
TGCCGACAGGTGCTTCTCGATCTGCATCCTGGGATCAAAGCCATAGTGAAGGACAGTGATGGACAGCCGA
CGGCAGTTGGGATTCGTGAATTGCTGCCCTCTGGTTATGTGTGGGAGGGCTAAGCACAATTCGAGCTCGG
TACCTTTAAGACCAATGACTTACAAGGCAGCTGTAGATCTTAGCCAACTTGTTTATTGCAGCTTAATGGT
TACAAATAAAGCAATAGCATCACAAATTTCACAAATAAAGCATTTTTTTCACTGCATTCTAGTTGTGGTT
TGTCCAAACTCATCAATGTATCTTATCATGTCTGTATACCGTCGACCTCTAGCTAGAGCTTGGCGTAATC
ATGGTCATAGCTGTTTCCTGTGTGAAATTGTTATCCGCTCACAATTCCACACAACATACGAGCCGGAAGC
ATAAAGTGTAAAGCCTGGGGTGCCTAATGAGTGAGCTAACTCACATTAATTGCGTTGCGCTCACTGCCCG
CTTTCCAGTCGGGAAACCTGTCGTGCCAGCTGCATTAATGAATCGGCCAACGCGCGGGGAGAGGCGGTTT
GCGTATTGGGCGCTCTTCCGCTTCCTCGCTCACTGACTCGCTGCGCTCGGTCGTTCGGCTGCGGCGAGCG
GTATCAGCTCACTCAAAGGCGGTAATACGGTTATCCACAGAATCAGGGGATAACGCAGGAAAGAACATGT
GAGCAAAAGGCCAGCAAAAGGCCAGGAACCGTAAAAAGGCCGCGTTGCTGGCGTTTTTCCATAGGCTCCG
CCCCCCTGACGAGCATCACAAAAATCGACGCTCAAGTCAGAGGTGGCGAAACCCGACAGGACTATAAAGA
TACCAGGCGTTTCCCCCTGGAAGCTCCCTCGTGCGCTCTCCTGTTCCGACCCTGCCGCTTACCGGATACC
TGTCCGCCTTTCTCCCTTCGGGAAGCGTGGCGCTTTCTCATAGCTCACGCTGTAGGTATCTCAGTTCGGT
GTAGGTCGTTCGCTCCAAGCTGGGCTGTGTGCACGAACCCCCCGTTCAGCCCGACCGCTGCGCCTTATCC
GGTAACTATCGTCTTGAGTCCAACCCGGTAAGACACGACTTATCGCCACTGGCAGCAGCCACTGGTAACA
GGATTAGCAGAGCGAGGTATGTAGGCGGTGCTACAGAGTTCTTGAAGTGGTGGCCTAACTACGGCTACAC
TAGAAGAACAGTATTTGGTATCTGCGCTCTGCTGAAGCCAGTTACCTTCGGAAAAAGAGTTGGTAGCTCT
TGATCCGGCAAACAAACCACCGCTGGTAGCGGTGGTTTTTTTGTTTGCAAGCAGCAGATTACGCGCAGAA
AAAAAGGATCTCAAGAAGATCCTTTGATCTTTTCTACGGGGTCTGACGCTCAGTGGAACGAAAACTCACG
TTAAGGGATTTTGGTCATGAGATTATCAAAAAGGATCTTCACCTAGATCCTTTTAAATTAAAAATGAAGT
TTTAAATCAATCTAAAGTATATATGAGTAAACTTGGTCTGACAGTTACCAATGCTTAATCAGTGAGGCAC
CTATCTCAGCGATCTGTCTATTTCGTTCATCCATAGTTGCCTGACTCCCCGTCGTGTAGATAACTACGAT
ACGGGAGGGCTTACCATCTGGCCCCAGTGCTGCAATGATACCGCGAGACCCACGCTCACCGGCTCCAGAT
TTATCAGCAATAAACCAGCCAGCCGGAAGGGCCGAGCGCAGAAGTGGTCCTGCAACTTTATCCGCCTCCA
TCCAGTCTATTAATTGTTGCCGGGAAGCTAGAGTAAGTAGTTCGCCAGTTAATAGTTTGCGCAACGTTGT
TGCCATTGCTACAGGCATCGTGGTGTCACGCTCGTCGTTTGGTATGGCTTCATTCAGCTCCGGTTCCCAA
CGATCAAGGCGAGTTACATGATCCCCCATGTTGTGCAAAAAAGCGGTTAGCTCCTTCGGTCCTCCGATCG
TTGTCAGAAGTAAGTTGGCCGCAGTGTTATCACTCATGGTTATGGCAGCACTGCATAATTCTCTTACTGT
CATGCCATCCGTAAGATGCTTTTCTGTGACTGGTGAGTACTCAACCAAGTCATTCTGAGAATAGTGTATG
CGGCGACCGAGTTGCTCTTGCCCGGCGTCAATACGGGATAATACCGCGCCACATAGCAGAACTTTAAAAG
TGCTCATCATTGGAAAACGTTCTTCGGGGCGAAAACTCTCAAGGATCTTACCGCTGTTGAGATCCAGTTC
GATGTAACCCACTCGTGCACCCAACTGATCTTCAGCATCTTTTACTTTCACCAGCGTTTCTGGGTGAGCA
AAAACAGGAAGGCAAAATGCCGCAAAAAAGGGAATAAGGGCGACACGGAAATGTTGAATACTCATACTCT
TCCTTTTTCAATATTATTGAAGCATTTATCAGGGTTATTGTCTCATGAGCGGATACATATTTGAATGTAT
TTAGAAAAATAAACAAATAGGGGTTCCGCGCACATTTCCCCGAAAAGTGCCACCTGACGTC
Features (pLannotate 1.2.2; 26 found; start..end, strand, type, name):
     28..80      -  misc_feature   bom (fragment): basis of mobility region from pBR322
    235..253     +  enhancer       CMV enhancer (fragment): human cytomegalovirus immediate early enhancer
    278..344     +  CDS            small t antigen (fragment): SV40 (simian virus 40) small t antigen
    351..1529    +  promoter       EF-1α promoter: strong constitutive promoter for human elongation factor EF-1α
   1546..1564    +  promoter       T7 promoter: promoter for bacteriophage T7 RNA polymerase
   1597..2313    +  CDS            EGFP: EGFP is a basic (constitutively fluorescent) green fluorescent protein published in 1996, derived from Aequorea victoria. It is reported to be a rapidly-maturing weak dimer with moderate acid sensitivity.
   2325..2350    +  CDS            capTEV™ (fragment): composite tag for in vivo biotinylation, TEV protease cleavage, and 6xHis tagging
   2359..2403    +  CDS            S-Tag: affinity and epitope tag derived from pancreatic ribonuclease A
   2441..2458    +  protein_bind   attB1 (fragment): mutant version of attB; core recombination site for the Gateway® BP reaction BP Clonase™
   2464..3426    +  CDS            ATAT1: ATAT_MACMU - Also known as MEC17 From Macaca mulatta (Rhesus macaque).
   3466..3483    -  protein_bind   attB2 (fragment): mutant version of attB; core recombination site for the Gateway® BP reaction BP Clonase™
   3537..3578    +  CDS            V5 tag: epitope tag from simian virus 5
   3622..3846    +  polyA_signal   bGH poly(A) signal: bovine growth hormone polyadenylation signal
   3850..3871    +  promoter       SV40 promoter (fragment): SV40 enhancer and early promoter
   3892..4125    +  rep_origin     f1 ori (fragment) (sequence partly withheld): f1 bacteriophage origin of replication; arrow indicates direction of (+) strand synthesis
   4130..4177    +  protein_bind   FRT: FLP-mediated recombination occurs in the 8-bp core sequence TCTAGAAA (Turan and Bode, 2011). FLP recombinase from the Saccharomyces cerevisiae 2μ plasmid
   4185..4580    +  CDS            BSD: blasticidin S deaminase; Aspergillus terreus BSD; confers resistance to blasticidin
   4585..4601    +  misc_feature   MCS (fragment): pUC18/19 multiple cloning site
   4643..4771    +  polyA_signal   SV40 poly(A) signal: SV40 polyadenylation signal
   4835..4851    -  protein_bind   lac operator: The lac repressor binds to the lac operator to inhibit transcription in E. coli. This inhibition can be relieved by adding lactose or isopropyl-β-D-thiogalactopyranoside (IPTG). lac repressor encoded by lacI
   4859..4889    -  promoter       lac promoter: promoter for the E. coli lac operon
   4904..4925    -  protein_bind   CAP binding site: CAP binding activates transcription in the presence of cAMP. E. coli catabolite activator protein
   4938..5030    -  CDS            lacI (fragment): lac repressor; lacI; The lac repressor binds to the lac operator to inhibit transcription in E. coli. This inhibition can be relieved by adding lactose or isopropyl-β-D-thiogalactopyranoside (IPTG).
   5213..5801    -  rep_origin     ori: high-copy-number ColE1/pMB1/pBR322/pUC origin of replication
   5972..6832    -  CDS            AmpR: β-lactamase; bla; confers resistance to ampicillin, carbenicillin, and related antibiotics
   6833..6937    -  promoter       AmpR promoter: bla
