[The description below was written by a language model from this plasmid's Addgene catalogue record and pLannotate feature annotations shown in this document.]
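Description:
pEF5B-FRT-GFP-αTAT1 is a mammalian expression plasmid built by Gateway recombination into the pEF5B-FRT-LAP-DEST destination backbone. It is propagated in E. coli as a high-copy plasmid through a ColE1/pUC-type origin with ampicillin resistance (AmpR under its own bla promoter). A partial f1 origin and remnants of lac regulatory sequences are also annotated in the backbone.

The payload is the human α-tubulin K40 acetyltransferase αTAT1 (ATAT1, also known as MEC17 or C6orf134), driven by the strong constitutive EF-1α promoter and terminated by the bGH polyadenylation signal. The automated annotation matched the open reading frame to the rhesus macaque homologue, but the catalogue entry gives the species as human. Upstream of the insert, the backbone supplies an N-terminal tandem tag of EGFP, a TEV protease cleavage site and an S-tag. This arrangement allows the fusion to be visualised by fluorescence and purified in two steps, with TEV cleavage releasing it from the GFP moiety. The coding sequence is flanked by attB1 and attB2 sites left by the Gateway reaction. A V5 epitope sequence lies downstream of attB2, but the record does not state whether it is translated as part of the fusion.

Downstream of the expression cassette, an FRT site sits directly in front of a blasticidin S deaminase gene with an SV40 poly(A) signal and no full promoter of its own. This layout is typical of FLP-mediated integration systems, where recombination into a genomic FRT site in a suitable host line activates the resistance gene. Blasticidin selection then yields stable, single-site integrants. The associated publication concerns αTAT1 in tubulin acetylation, ciliogenesis and mechanosensation.
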