Addgene plasmid #27099: pEF5B-FRT-GFP-αTAT1
Depositing lab: Maxence Nachury. Depositing organization: Stanford University. Publication: The major alpha-tubulin K40 acetyltransferase alphaTAT1 promotes rapid ciliogenesis and efficient mechanosensation. Shida T, Cueva JG, Xu Z, Goodman MB, Nachury MV. Proc Natl Acad Sci U S A. 2010 Dec 14;107(50):21517-22. doi: 10.1073/pnas.1013728107. Epub 2010 Nov 10. PubMed 21068373.
Backbone
  Vector backbone: pEF5B-FRT-LAP-DEST
  Backbone manufacturer: Invitrogen
  Backbone size w/o insert (bp): 5971
  Vector type: Mammalian Expression
  Selectable markers: Blasticidin
Growth in bacteria
  Bacterial resistance: Ampicillin, 100 μg/mL
  Growth temperature: 37°C
  Growth strain: DH5alpha
  Copy number: High Copy
Gene/Insert
  Gene/Insert name: α-Tubulin K40 acetyltransferase1 (alt names: αTAT1; ATAT1)
  Species: H. sapiens (human)
  Insert size (bp): 999
  GenBank ID: NM_024909
  Entrez Gene: ATAT1 (a.k.a. C6orf134, MEC17, Nbla00487, TAT, alpha-TAT, alpha-TAT1)
  Promoter: EF1a
  Tag / fusion protein: GFP (N terminal on backbone); TEV site (N terminal on backbone); S-tag (N terminal on backbone)
  Cloning method: Gateway Cloning
  Sequencing primers: 5′ EGFP-C; 3′ BGH-rev
Terms and licenses: Academic/Nonprofit Terms; Industry Terms: Not Available to Industry
How to cite: pEF5B-FRT-GFP-αTAT1 was a gift from Maxence Nachury (Addgene plasmid # 27099 ; http://n2t.net/addgene:27099 ; RRID:Addgene_27099)
