>Addgene plasmid #27099 | pEF5B-FRT-GFP-αTAT1 | addgene partial sequence | sequence record 33371 | 27099 with EGFP-C
AGCTGTCAGGGCGGGGGCGGGGAGAATCTTTATTTTCAGGGCGGCGGGGGCGGGAAAGAAACCGCTGCTG
CTAAATTCGAACGCCAGCACATGGACAGCGGACTAGTCCAGTGTGGTGGAATTCTGCAGATATCAACAAG
TTTGTACAAAAAAGTTGATGAGTTCCCGTTCGATGTGGACGCGCTGTTCCCGGAGCGGATCACGGTGCTG
GACCAGCACCTGAGGCCCCCAGCCCGCCGACCCGGAACCACAACGCCGGCCCGTGTTGATCTACAGCAGC
AAATTATGACCATTATAGATGAACTGGGCAAGGCTTCTGCCAAGGCCCAGAATCTTTCCGCTCCTATCAC
TAGTGCATCAAGGATGCAGAGTAACCGCCATGTTGTTTATATTCTCAAAGACAGTTCAGCCCGACCGGCT
GGAAAAGGAGCCATTATTGGTTTCATCAAAGTTGGATACAAGAAGCTCTTTGTACTGGATGATCGTGAGG
CTCATAATGAGGTAGAACCACTTTGCATCCTGGACTTTTACATCCATGAGTCTGTGCAACGCCATGGCCA
TGGGCGAGAACTCTTCCAGTATATGTTGCAGAAGGAGCGAGTGGAACCGCACCAACTGGCAATTGACCGA
CCCTCACAGAAGCTGCTGAAATTCCTGAATAAGCACTACAATCTGGAGACCACAGTCCCACAGGTGAACA
ACTTTGTGATCTTTGAAGGCTTCTTTGCCCATCAACATCGGCCCCCTGCTCCCTCTCTGAGGGCAACTCG
ACACTCTCGTGCTGCTGCAGTCGATCCCACGCCCGCTGCTCCAGCAAGGAAGCTGCCACCCAAGAGAGCA
GAGGGAGACATCAAG
